>Addgene plasmid #60563 | pReporter_2 | depositor full sequence | sequence record 97212 | pReporter_2 sequence 4306 bps
AGGTAGAGACCCACGAGGCAGACCTCAGCGCTAGCGGAGTGTATACTGGCTTACTATGTTGGCACTGATG
AGGGTGTCAGTGAAGTGCTTCATGTGGCAGGAGAAAAAAGGCTGCACCGGTGCGTCAGCAGAATATGTGA
TACAGGATATATTCCGCTTCCTCGCTCACTGACTCGCTACGCTCGGTCGTTCGACTGCGGCGAGCGGAAA
TGGCTTACGAACGGGGCGGAGATTTCCTGGAAGATGCCAGGAAGATACTTAACAGGGAAGTGAGAGGGCC
GCGGCAAAGCCGTTTTTCCATAGGCTCCGCCCCCCTGACAAGCATCACGAAATCTGACGCTCAAATCAGT
GGTGGCGAAACCCGACAGGACTATAAAGATACCAGGCGTTTCCCCTGGCGGCTCCCTCGTGCGCTCTCCT
GTTCCTGCCTTTCGGTTTACCGGTGTCATTCCGCTGTTATGGCCGCGTTTGTCTCATTCCACGCCTGACA
CTCAGTTCCGGGTAGGCAGTTCGCTCCAAGCTGGACTGTATGCACGAACCCCCCGTTCAGTCCGACCGCT
GCGCCTTATCCGGTAACTATCGTCTTGAGTCCAACCCGGAAAGACATGCAAAAGCACCACTGGCAGCAGC
CACTGGTAATTGATTTAGAGGAGTTAGTCTTGAAGTCATGCGCCGGTTAAGGCTAAACTGAAAGGACAAG
TTTTGGTGACTGCGCTCCTCCAAGCCAGTTACCTCGGTTCAAAGAGTTGGTAGCTCAGAGAACCTTCGAA
AAACCGCCCTGCAAGGCGGTTTTTTCGTTTTCAGAGCAAGAGATTACGCGCAGACCAAAACGATCTCAAG
AAGATCATCTTATTAAGGGGTCTGACGCTCAGTGGAACGAAAAGTATATATGAGTAAACTTGGTCTGACA
GCTCGAGGCTTGGATTCTCACCAATAAAAAACGCCCGGCGGCAACCGAGCGTTCTGAACAAATCCAGATG
GAGTTCTGAGGTCATTACTGGATCTATCAACAGGAGTCCAAGCGAGCTCGATATCAAATTACGCCCCGCC
CTGCCACTCATCGCAGTACTGTTGTAATTCATTAAGCATTCTGCCGACATGGAAGCCATCACAAACGGCA
TGATGAACCTGAATCGCCAGCGGCATCAGCACCTTGTCGCCTTGCGTATAATATTTGCCCATGGTGAAAA
CGGGGGCGAAGAAGTTGTCCATATTGGCCACGTTTAAATCAAAACTGGTGAAACTCACCCAGGGATTGGC
TGAGACGAAAAACATATTCTCAATAAACCCTTTAGGGAAATAGGCCAGGTTTTCACCGTAACACGCCACA
TCTTGCGAATATATGTGTAGAAACTGCCGGAAATCGTCGTGGTATTCACTCCAGAGCGATGAAAACGTTT
CAGTTTGCTCATGGAAAACGGTGTAACAAGGGTGAACACTATCCCATATCACCAGCTCACCGTCTTTCAT
TGCCATACGAAATTCCGGATGAGCATTCATCAGGCGGGCAAGAATGTGAATAAAGGCCGGATAAAACTTG
TGCTTATTTTTCTTTACGGTCTTTAAAAAGGCCGTAATATCCAGCTGAACGGTCTGGTTATAGGTACATT
GAGCAACTGACTGAAATGCCTCAAAATGTTCTTTACGATGCCATTGGGATATATCAACGGTGGTATATCC
AGTGATTTTTTTCTCCATTTTAGCTTCCTTAGCTCCTGAAAATCTCGATAACTCAAAAAATACGCCCGGT
AGTGATCTTATTTCATTATGGTGAAAGTTGGAACCTCTTACGTGCCCGATCAACTCGCGCGTTTGCCACC
TGACGTCTAAGAAAAGGAATATTCAGCAATTTGCCCGTGCCGAAGAAAGGCCCACCCGTGAAGGTGAGCC
AGTGAGTTGATTGTGCCACCTGACGTCTAAGAAACCATTATTATCATGACATTAACCTATAAAAATAGGC
GTATCACGAGGCAGAATTTCAGATAAAAAAAATCCTTAGCTTTCGCTAAGGATGATTTCTGGAATTCGCG
GCCGCTTCTAGAGTTTACAGCTAGCTCAGTCCTAGGTATTATGCTAGCTACTAGAGTCACACAGGAAAGT
ACTAGATGGCTTCCTCCGAAGACGTTATCAAAGAGTTCATGCGTTTCAAAGTTCGTATGGAAGGTTCCGT
TAACGGTCACGAGTTCGAAATCGAAGGTGAAGGTGAAGGTCGTCCGTACGAAGGTACCCAGACCGCTAAA
CTGAAAGTTACCAAAGGTGGTCCGCTGCCGTTCGCTTGGGACATCCTGTCCCCGCAGTTCCAGTACGGTT
CCAAAGCTTACGTTAAACACCCGGCTGACATCCCGGACTACCTGAAACTGTCCTTCCCGGAAGGTTTCAA
ATGGGAACGTGTTATGAACTTCGAAGACGGTGGTGTTGTTACCGTTACCCAGGACTCCTCCCTGCAAGAC
GGTGAGTTCATCTACAAAGTTAAACTGCGTGGTACCAACTTCCCGTCCGACGGTCCGGTTATGCAGAAAA
AAACCATGGGTTGGGAAGCTTCCACCGAACGTATGTACCCGGAAGACGGTGCTCTGAAAGGTGAAATCAA
AATGCGTCTGAAACTGAAAGACGGTGGTCACTACGACGCTGAAGTTAAAACCACCTACATGGCTAAAAAA
CCGGTTCAGCTGCCGGGTGCTTACAAAACCGACATCAAACTGGACATCACCTCCCACAACGAAGACTACA
CCATCGTTGAACAGTACGAACGTGCTGAAGGTCGTCACTCCACCGGTGCTTAATAATACTAGAGCCAGGC
ATCAAATAAAACGAAAGGCTCAGTCGAAAGACTGGGCCTTTCGTTTTATCTGTTGTTTGTCGGTGAACGC
TCTCTACTAGAGTCACACTGGCTCACCTTCGGGTGGGCCTTTCTGCGTTTATATACTAGTAGCGGCCGCT
GCAGTCCGGCAAAAAAACGGGCAAGGTGTCACCACCCTGCCCTTTTTCTTTAAAACCGAAAAGATTACTT
CGCGTTATGCAGGCTTCCTCGCTCACTGACTCGCTGCGCTCGGTCGTTCGGCTGCGGCGAGCGGTATCAG
CTCACTCAAAGGCGGTAATTTGACAGCTAGCTCAGTCCTAGGTATAATGCTAGCAGTTCGATGAGAGCGA
TAACGGACGGCGCAGAAGGGGAGTAGCTCTTCGCCGGACCGTCGACATACTGCTCAGCTCGTCTTAAGCG
TAGTTTTCGTCGTTTGCTGCAGGCCTTTTGTATAGTTCATCCATGCCATGTGTAATCCCAGCAGCTGTTA
CAAACTCAAGAAGGACCATGTGGTCTCTCTTTTCGTTGGGATCTTTCGAAAGGGCAGATTGTGTGGACAG
GTAATGGTTGTCTGGTAAAAGGACAGGGCCATCGCCAATTGGAGTATTTTGTTGATAATGGTCTGCTAGT
TGAACGCTTCCATCTTCAATGTTGTGTCTAATTTTGAAGTTAACTTTGATTCCATTCTTTTGTTTGTCTG
CCATGATGTATACATTGTGTGAGTTATAGTTGTATTCCAACTTGTGTCCAAGAATGTTTCCATCTTCTTT
AAAATCAATACCTTTTAACTCGATTCTATTAACAAGTGTATCACCTTCAAACTTGACTTCAGCACGTGTC
TTATAGTTCCCGTCATCTTTGAAAAATATAGTTCTTTCCTGTACATAACCTTCGGGCATGGCACTCTTGA
AAAAGTCATGCCGTTTCATATGATCTGGGTATCTTGAAAAGCATTGAACACCATAAGTCAAAGTAGTGAC
AAGTGTTGGCCATGGAACAGGTAGTTTTCCAGTAGTGCAAATAAATTTAAGGGTAAGTTTTCCGTATGCT
GCATCACCTTCACCCTCTCCACTGACAGAAAATTTGTGCCCATTAACATTACCATCTAATTCAACAAGAA
TTGGGACAACTCCAGTGAAAAGTTCTTCTCCTTTACTCATCTAGTATTTCTCCTCTTTCTCTAGATTAAA
CAAAATTATTTGTAGAGGCTGTTTCGTCCTCACGGACTCATCAGACCGGAAAGCACATCCGGTGACAGCT
AGCCAAGAGCAGTGCCTTGCAGAAGTTCTCGGGCGAGAATCTCGCGTAGACACATACATGAGCTATAAAC
GCAGAAAGGCCCACCCGAAGGTGAGCCAGTGTGACTCTAGTAGAGAGCGTTCACCGACAAACAACAGATA
AAACGAAAGGCCCAGTCTTTCGACTGAGCCTTTCGTTTTATTTGATGCCTGGCTAGGGCCCATACCCAAA
AAAAAACCCCGCCCCTGACAGGGCGGGGTTTTTTTT
Features (pLannotate 1.2.2; 21 found; start..end, strand, type, name):
     27..53      +  misc_feature   bom (fragment): basis of mobility region from pBR322
    152..207     -  rep_origin     RSF ori (fragment): Plasmids containing the RSF 1030 origin of replication can be propagated in E. coli cells that contain additional plasmids with compatible origins.
    295..839     -  rep_origin     p15A ori: Plasmids containing the medium-copy-number p15A origin of replication can be propagated in E. coli cells that contain a second plasmid with the ColE1 origin.
    924..1018    -  terminator     lambda t0 terminator: transcription terminator from phage lambda
   1042..1698    -  CDS            cat: CAT_ECOLX - Experimental evidence at protein level: Swiss-Prot protein existence level 1. This enzyme is an effector of chloramphenicol resistance in bacteria. From Escherichia coli. This protein is used as a marker in many commonly used cloning vectors, such as pACYC184.
   1699..1796    -  promoter       cat promoter: promoter of the E. coli cat gene encoding chloramphenicol acetyltransferase
   1861..1890    -  terminator     T3Te terminator: phage T3 early transcription terminator
   1976..2019    -  terminator     bacterial terminator: putative bacterial transcription terminator
   2022..2043    +  misc_feature   BioBrick prefix: BioBrick prefix for parts that do not start with "ATG"
   2047..2078    +  promoter       J23119 promoter (fragment): bacterial promoter (Registry of Standard Biological Parts BBa J23119)
   2106..2780    +  CDS            mRFP1: mRFP1 is a basic (constitutively fluorescent) red fluorescent protein published in 2002, derived from Discosoma sp.. It is reported to be a somewhat slowly-maturing monomer with low acid sensitivity.
   2803..2874    +  terminator     rrnB T1 terminator: transcription terminator T1 from the E. coli rrnB gene
   2890..2917    +  terminator     T7Te terminator: phage T7 early transcription terminator
   2924..2944    +  misc_feature   BioBrick suffix: universal suffix for all parts
   2945..3004    +  terminator     his operon terminator: This putative transcriptin terminator from the E. coli his operon has a 2-bp deletion introduced during synthesis. Its efficiency has not been determined.
   3100..3134    +  promoter       J23119 promoter: bacterial promoter (Registry of Standard Biological Parts BBa J23119)
   3216..3237    -  CDS            ssrA tag (LVA) (fragment): C-terminal peptide that mediates degradation in bacteria through the ClpXP and ClpAP proteases (McGinness et al., 2006) mutant LVA variant that confers accelerated degradation under some conditions (Andersen et al., 1998)
   3247..3960    -  CDS            GFP: green fluorescent protein
   4009..4058    -  misc_RNA       sTRSV HHRz: hammerhead ribozyme from the tobacco ringspot virus satellite RNA (Khvorova et al., 2003)
   4130..4157    -  terminator     T7Te terminator: phage T7 early transcription terminator
   4173..4244    -  terminator     rrnB T1 terminator: transcription terminator T1 from the E. coli rrnB gene
