>Addgene plasmid #60563 | pReporter_2 | addgene full sequence | sequence record 107112 | Addgene Assembled Sequence
AGGTAGAGACCCACGAGGCAGACCTCAGCGCTAGCGGAGTGTATACTGGCTTACTATGTTGGCACTGATG
AGGGTGTCAGTGAAGTGCTTCATGTGGCAGGAGAAAAAAGGCTGCACCGGTGCGTCAGCAGAATATGTGA
TACAGGATATATTCCGCTTCCTCGCTCACTGACTCGCTACGCTCGGTCGTTCGACTGCGGCGAGCGGAAA
TGGCTTACGAACGGGGCGGAGATTTCCTGGAAGATGCCAGGAAGATACTTAACAGGGAAGTGAGAGGGCC
GCGGCAAAGCCGTTTTTCCATAGGCTCCGCCCCCCTGACAAGCATCACGAAATCTGACGCTCAAATCAGT
GGTGGCGAAACCCGACAGGACTATAAAGATACCAGGCGTTTCCCCTGGCGGCTCCCTCGTGCGCTCTCCT
GTTCCTGCCTTTCGGTTTACCGGTGTCATTCCGCTGTTATGGCCGCGTTTGTCTCATTCCACGCCTGACA
CTCAGTTCCGGGTAGGCAGTTCGCTCCAAGCTGGACTGTATGCACGAACCCCCCGTTCAGTCCGACCGCT
GCGCCTTATCCGGTAACTATCGTCTTGAGTCCAACCCGGAAAGACATGCAAAAGCACCACTGGCAGCAGC
CACTGGTAATTGATTTAGAGGAGTTAGTCTTGAAGTCATGCGCCGGTTAAGGCTAAACTGAAAGGACAAG
TTTTGGTGACTGCGCTCCTCCAAGCCAGTTACCTCGGTTCAAAGAGTTGGTAGCTCAGAGAACCTTCGAA
AAACCGCCCTGCAAGGCGGTTTTTTCGTTTTCAGAGCAAGAGATTACGCGCAGACCAAAACGATCTCAAG
AAGATCATCTTATTAAGGGGTCTGACGCTCAGTGGAACGAAAAGTATATATGAGTAAACTTGGTCTGACA
GCTCGAGGCTTGGATTCTCACCAATAAAAAACGCCCGGCGGCAACCGAGCGTTCTGAACAAATCCAGATG
GAGTTCTGAGGTCATTACTGGATCTATCAACAGGAGTCCAAGCGAGCTCGATATCAAATTACGCCCCGCC
CTGCCACTCATCGCAGTACTGTTGTAATTCATTAAGCATTCTGCCGACATGGAAGCCATCACAAACGGCA
TGATGAACCTGAATCGCCAGCGGCATCAGCACCTTGTCGCCTTGCGTATAATATTTGCCCATGGTGAAAA
CGGGGGCGAAGAAGTTGTCCATATTGGCCACGTTTAAATCAAAACTGGTGAAACTCACCCAGGGATTGGC
TGAGACGAAAAACATATTCTCAATAAACCCTTTAGGGAAATAGGCCAGGTTTTCACCGTAACACGCCACA
TCTTGCGAATATATGTGTAGAAACTGCCGGAAATCGTCGTGGTATTCACTCCAGAGCGATGAAAACGTTT
CAGTTTGCTCATGGAAAACGGTGTAACAAGGGTGAACACTATCCCATATCACCAGCTCACCGTCTTTCAT
TGCCATACGAAATTCCGGATGAGCATTCATCAGGCGGGCAAGAATGTGAATAAAGGCCGGATAAAACTTG
TGCTTATTTTTCTTTACGGTCTTTAAAAAGGCCGTAATATCCAGCTGAACGGTCTGGTTATAGGTACATT
GAGCAACTGACTGAAATGCCTCAAAATGTTCTTTACGATGCCATTGGGATATATCAACGGTGGTATATCC
AGTGATTTTTTTCTCCATTTTAGCTTCCTTAGCTCCTGAAAATCTCGATAACTCAAAAAATACGCCCGGT
AGTGATCTTATTTCATTATGGTGAAAGTTGGAACCTCTTACGTGCCCGATCAACTCGCGCGTTTGCCACC
TGACGTCTAAGAAAAGGAATATTCAGCAATTTGCCCGTGCCGAAGAAAGGCCCACCCGTGAAGGTGAGCC
AGTGAGTTGATTGTGCCACCTGACGTCTAAGAAACCATTATTATCATGACATTAACCTATAAAAATAGGC
GTATCACGAGGCAGAATTTCAGATAAAAAAAATCCTTAGCTTTCGCTAAGGATGATTTCTGGAATTCGCG
GCCGCTTCTAGAGTTTACAGCTAGCTCAGTCCTAGGTATTATGCTAGCTACTAGAGTCACACAGGAAAGT
ACTAGATGGCTTCCTCCGAAGACGTTATCAAAGAGTTCATGCGTTTCAAAGTTCGTATGGAAGGTTCCGT
TAACGGTCACGAGTTCGAAATCGAAGGTGAAGGTGAAGGTCGTCCGTACGAAGGTACCCAGACCGCTAAA
CTGAAAGTTACCAAAGGTGGTCCGCTGCCGTTCGCTTGGGACATCCTGTCCCCGCAGTTCCAGTACGGTT
CCAAAGCTTACGTTAAACACCCGGCTGACATCCCGGACTACCTGAAACTGTCCTTCCCGGAAGGTTTCAA
ATGGGAACGTGTTATGAACTTCGAAGACGGTGGTGTTGTTACCGTTACCCAGGACTCCTCCCTGCAAGAC
GGTGAGTTCATCTACAAAGTTAAACTGCGTGGTACCAACTTCCCGTCCGACGGTCCGGTTATGCAGAAAA
AAACCATGGGTTGGGAAGCTTCCACCGAACGTATGTACCCGGAAGACGGTGCTCTGAAAGGTGAAATCAA
AATGCGTCTGAAACTGAAAGACGGTGGTCACTACGACGCTGAAGTTAAAACCACCTACATGGCTAAAAAA
CCGGTTCAGCTGCCGGGTGCTTACAAAACCGACATCAAACTGGACATCACCTCCCACAACGAAGACTACA
CCATCGTTGAACAGTACGAACGTGCTGAAGGTCGTCACTCCACCGGTGCTTAATAATACTAGAGCCAGGC
ATCAAATAAAACGAAAGGCTCAGTCGAAAGACTGGGCCTTTCGTTTTATCTGTTGTTTGTCGGTGAACGC
TCTCTACTAGAGTCACACTGGCTCACCTTCGGGTGGGCCTTTCTGCGTTTATATACTAGTAGCGGCAGCT
GCAGTCCGGCAAAAAAGGGCAAGGTGTCACCACCCTGCCCTTTTTCTTTAAAACCGAAAAGATTACTTCG
CGTTATGCAGGCTTCCTCGCTCACTGACTCGCTGCGCTCGGTCGTTCGGCTGCGGCGAGCGGTATCAGCT
CACTCAAAGGCGGTAATTTGACAGCTAGCTCAGTCCTAGGTATAATGCTAGCAGTTCGATGAGAGCGATA
ACGGACGGCGCAGAAGGGGAGTAGCTCTTCGCCGGACCGTCGACATACTGCTCAGCTCGTCTTAAGCGTA
GTTTTCGTCGTTTGCTGCAGGCCTTTTGTATAGTTCATCCATGCCATGTGTAATCCCAGCAGCTGTTACA
AACTCAAGAAGGACCATGTGGTCTCTCTTTTCGTTGGGATCTTTCGAAAGGGCAGATTGTGTGGACAGGT
AATGGTTGTCTGGTAAAAGGACAGGGCCATCGCCAATTGGAGTATTTTGTTGATAATGGTCTGCTAGTTG
AACGCTTCCATCTTCAATGTTGTGTCTAATTTTGAAGTTAACTTTGATTCCATTCTTTTGTTTGTCTGCC
ATGATGTATACATTGTGTGAGTTATAGTTGTATTCCAACTTGTGTCCAAGAATGTTTCCATCTTCTTTAA
AATCAATACCTTTTAACTCGATTCTATTAACAAGTGTATCACCTTCAAACTTGACTTCAGCACGTGTCTT
ATAGTTCCCGTCATCTTTGAAAAATATAGTTCTTTCCTGTACATAACCTTCGGGCATGGCACTCTTGAAA
AAGTCATGCCGTTTCATATGATCTGGGTATCTTGAAAAGCATTGAACACCATAAGTCAAAGTAGTGACAA
GTGTTGGCCATGGAACAGGTAGTTTTCCAGTAGTGCAAATAAATTTAAGGGTAAGTTTTCCGTATGCTGC
ATCACCTTCACCCTCTCCACTGACAGAAAATTTGTGCCCATTAACATTACCATCTAATTCAACAAGAATT
GGGACAACTCCAGTGAAAAGTTCTTCTCCTTTACTCATCTAGTATTTCTCCTCTTTCTCTAGATTAAACA
AAATTATTTGTAGAGGCTGTTTCGTCCTCACGGACTCATCAGACCGGAAAGCACATCCGGTGACAGCTAG
CCAAGAGCAGTGCCTTGCAGAAGTTCTCGGGCGAGAATCTCGCGTAGACACATACATGAGCTATAAACGC
AGAAAGGCCCACCCGAAGGTGAGCCAGTGTGACTCTAGTAGAGAGCGTTCACCGACAAACAACAGATAAA
ACGAAAGGCCCAGTCTTTCGACTGAGCCTTTCGTTTTATTTGATGCCTGGCTAGGGCCCATACCCAAAAA
AAAACCCCGCCCCTGACAGGGCGGGGTTTTTTTT
Features (pLannotate 1.2.2; 21 found; start..end, strand, type, name):
     27..53      +  misc_feature   bom (fragment): basis of mobility region from pBR322
    152..207     -  rep_origin     RSF ori (fragment): Plasmids containing the RSF 1030 origin of replication can be propagated in E. coli cells that contain additional plasmids with compatible origins.
    295..839     -  rep_origin     p15A ori: Plasmids containing the medium-copy-number p15A origin of replication can be propagated in E. coli cells that contain a second plasmid with the ColE1 origin.
    924..1018    -  terminator     lambda t0 terminator: transcription terminator from phage lambda
   1042..1698    -  CDS            cat: CAT_ECOLX - Experimental evidence at protein level: Swiss-Prot protein existence level 1. This enzyme is an effector of chloramphenicol resistance in bacteria. From Escherichia coli. This protein is used as a marker in many commonly used cloning vectors, such as pACYC184.
   1699..1796    -  promoter       cat promoter: promoter of the E. coli cat gene encoding chloramphenicol acetyltransferase
   1861..1890    -  terminator     T3Te terminator: phage T3 early transcription terminator
   1976..2019    -  terminator     bacterial terminator: putative bacterial transcription terminator
   2022..2043    +  misc_feature   BioBrick prefix: BioBrick prefix for parts that do not start with "ATG"
   2047..2078    +  promoter       J23119 promoter (fragment): bacterial promoter (Registry of Standard Biological Parts BBa J23119)
   2106..2780    +  CDS            mRFP1: mRFP1 is a basic (constitutively fluorescent) red fluorescent protein published in 2002, derived from Discosoma sp.. It is reported to be a somewhat slowly-maturing monomer with low acid sensitivity.
   2803..2874    +  terminator     rrnB T1 terminator: transcription terminator T1 from the E. coli rrnB gene
   2890..2917    +  terminator     T7Te terminator: phage T7 early transcription terminator
   2924..2944    +  misc_feature   BioBrick suffix: universal suffix for all parts
   2945..3002    +  terminator     his operon terminator: This putative transcriptin terminator from the E. coli his operon has a 2-bp deletion introduced during synthesis. Its efficiency has not been determined.
   3098..3132    +  promoter       J23119 promoter: bacterial promoter (Registry of Standard Biological Parts BBa J23119)
   3214..3235    -  CDS            ssrA tag (LVA) (fragment): C-terminal peptide that mediates degradation in bacteria through the ClpXP and ClpAP proteases (McGinness et al., 2006) mutant LVA variant that confers accelerated degradation under some conditions (Andersen et al., 1998)
   3245..3958    -  CDS            GFP: green fluorescent protein
   4007..4056    -  misc_RNA       sTRSV HHRz: hammerhead ribozyme from the tobacco ringspot virus satellite RNA (Khvorova et al., 2003)
   4128..4155    -  terminator     T7Te terminator: phage T7 early transcription terminator
   4171..4242    -  terminator     rrnB T1 terminator: transcription terminator T1 from the E. coli rrnB gene
