[The description below was written by a language model from this plasmid's Addgene catalogue record and pLannotate feature annotations shown in this document.]
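Description:
pReporter_2 is a roughly 4.3 kb bacterial reporter plasmid for detecting the activity of a serine integrase in E. coli. The named backbone is not recorded. The feature tables show a medium-copy p15A origin, which is compatible with ColE1-type plasmids and so allows an integrase-expressing plasmid to be carried alongside. They also show a chloramphenicol acetyltransferase (cat) gene with its own promoter, followed by the lambda t0 terminator, for chloramphenicol selection. Short fragments annotated as bom and RSF ori are probably partial matches in the origin region rather than functional elements. The assembled and depositor sequences differ by only two bases and give the same annotation.

The payload is a synthetic cassette, attB-GFPmut3-RiboJ-attP, placed downstream of the strong constitutive promoter BBa_J23119. In the starting state gfp lies on the opposite strand to the promoter, so it is not transcribed. When the cognate integrase is expressed, recombination between attB and attP inverts the segment, forming attL and attR and aligning gfp with the promoter to switch on green fluorescence. Because attL then lies in the 5′ UTR, a spacer and the self-cleaving ribozyme insulator RiboJ (annotated as the sTRSV hammerhead ribozyme) precede gfp to buffer expression from that sequence. The annotation also detects a fragment of an ssrA (LVA) degradation tag at the GFP C-terminus. The att sites themselves are not annotated, and the record does not state which integrase they match.

A separate mRFP1 cassette in BioBrick format sits downstream of a partial J23119 match and is followed by the rrnB T1 and T7Te terminators. It provides red fluorescence to help gate cells. The plasmid was made for work on recombinase-based permanent genetic memory.
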