Addgene plasmid #60563: pReporter_2
Purpose: A reporter plasmid containing the attB and attP sites flanking a green fluorescent protein reporter gene (gfp).
Depositing lab: Christopher Voigt. Depositing organization: Massachusetts Institute of Technology. Publication: Permanent genetic memory with >1-byte capacity. Yang L, Nielsen AA, Fernandez-Rodriguez J, McClune CJ, Laub MT, Lu TK, Voigt CA. Nat Methods. 2014 Dec;11(12):1261-6. doi: 10.1038/nmeth.3147. Epub 2014 Oct 26. PubMed 25344638.
Backbone
  Vector backbone: unknown
  Total vector size (bp): 4306
  Vector type: Bacterial Expression
Growth in bacteria
  Bacterial resistance: Chloramphenicol, 25 μg/mL
  Growth temperature: 37°C
  Growth strain: DH10B
  Copy number: Unknown
Gene/Insert
  Gene/Insert name: Reporter_2 (alt name: attB-GFPmut3-RiboJ-attP)
  Species: Synthetic
  Promoter: BBa_J23119
  Cloning method: Unknown
  Sequencing primers: 5′ GFP-F; 3′ GFP-R
Terms and licenses: Academic/Nonprofit Terms; Industry Terms: Not Available to Industry
Depositor comments: This reporter plasmid contains the attB and attP sites flanking a green fluorescent protein reporter gene (gfp). A strong constitutive promoter (BBa_J23119) is placed upstream of the attB site, which transcribes in the opposite orientation as gfp. After the integrase is expressed, the orientation of gfp is inverted and it is transcribed. After inversion, recombined attB and attP sites result in the formation of attL and attR. The attL site is located on the 5'UTR and could impact gfp expression. To insulate against this effect, we included a spacer and the ribozyme RiboJ. Also contains mRFP in order to aid the gating of cells.
How to cite: pReporter_2 was a gift from Christopher Voigt (Addgene plasmid # 60563 ; http://n2t.net/addgene:60563 ; RRID:Addgene_60563)
