>Addgene plasmid #60563 | pReporter_2 | addgene partial sequence | sequence record 106373 | GFP-F 5'-GGTCCTTCTTGAGTTTGTAAC-3'
ACTATACAAAAGGCCTGCAGCAAACGACGAAAACTACGCTTAAGACGAGCTGAGCAGTATGTCGACGGTC
CGGCGAAGAGCTACTCCCCTTCTGCGCCGTCCGTTATCGCTCTCATCGAACTGCTAGCATTATACCTAGG
ACTGAGCTAGCTGTCAAATTACCGCCTTTGAGTGAGCTGATACCGCTCGCCGCAGCCGAACGACCGAGCG
CAGCGAGTCAGTGAGCGAGGAAGCCTGCATAACGCGAAGTAATCTTTTCGGTTTTAAAGAAAAAGGGCAG
GGTGGTGACACCTTGCCCTTTTTTGCCGGACTGCAGCTGCCGCTACTAGTATATAAACGCAGAAAGGCCC
ACCCGAAGGTGAGCCAGTGTGACTCTAGTAGAGAGCGTTCACCGACAAACAACAGATAAAACGAAAGGCC
CAGTCTTTCGACTGAGCCTTTCGTTTTATTTGATGCCTGGCTCTAGTATTATTAAGCACCGGTGGAGTGA
CGACCTTCAGCACGTTCGTACTGTTCAACGATGGTGTAGTCTTCGTTGTGGGAGGTGATGTCCAGTTTGA
TGTCGGTTTTGTAAGCACCCGGCAGCTGAACCGGTTTTTTAGCCATGTAGGTGGTTTTAACTTCAGCGTC
GTAGTGACCACCGTCTTTCAGTTTCAGACGCATTTTGATTTCACCTTTCAGAGCACCGTCTTCCGGGTAC
ATACGTTCGGTGGAAGCTTCCCAACCCATGGTTT
