>Addgene plasmid #60563 | pReporter_2 | addgene partial sequence | sequence record 106415 | GFP-R 5'-CCATCTAATTCAACAAGAATTGGGACAAC-3'
CTCATCTAGTATTTCTCCTCTTTCTCTAGATTAAACAAAATTATTTGTAGAGGCTGTTTCGTCCTCACGG
ACTCATCAGACCGGAAAGCACATCCGGTGACAGCTAGCCAAGAGCAGTGCCTTGCAGAAGTTCTCGGGCG
AGAATCTCGCGTAGACACATACATGAGCTATAAACGCAGAAAGGCCCACCCGAAGGTGAGCCAGTGTGAC
TCTAGTAGAGAGCGTTCACCGACAAACAACAGATAAAACGAAAGGCCCAGTCTTTCGACTGAGCCTTTCG
TTTTATTTGATGCCTGGCTAGGGCCCATACCCAAAAAAAAACCCCGCCCCTGACAGGGCGGGGTTTTTTT
TAGGTAGAGACCCACGAGGCAGACCTCAGCGCTAGCGGAGTGTATACTGGCTTACTATGTTGGCACTGAT
GAGGGTGTCAGTGAAGTGCTTCATGTGGCAGGAGAAAAAAGGCTGCACCGGTGCGTCAGCAGAATATGTG
ATACAGGATATATTCCGCTTCCTCGCTCACTGACTCGCTACGCTCGGTCGTTCGACTGCGGCGAGCGGAA
ATGGCTTACGAACGGGGCGGAGATTTCCTGGAAGATGCCAGGAAGATACTTAACAGGGAAGTGAGAGGGC
CGCGGCAAAGCCGTTTTTCCATAGGCTCCGCCCCCCTGACAAGCATCACGAAATCTGACGCTCAAATCAG
TGGTGGCGAAACCCGACAGGACTATAAAGATACCAGGCGTTTCCC
